Addgene plasmid #117394: pTn7xKS-sfGFP
Purpose: Tn7 tagging vector pTn7xKS with sfGFP expression scaffold
Depositing lab: Karen Guillemin. Depositing organization: University of Oregon. Publication: Modernized Tools for Streamlined Genetic Manipulation and Comparative Study of Wild and Diverse Proteobacterial Lineages. Wiles TJ, Wall ES, Schlomann BH, Hay EA, Parthasarathy R, Guillemin K. MBio. 2018 Oct 9;9(5). pii: mBio.01877-18. doi: 10.1128/mBio.01877-18. PubMed 30301859.
Backbone
  Vector backbone: pUC18
  Modifications to backbone: A gene encoding the Lac repressor (lacIQ allele) and a lac-controlled synthetic operon containing three genes encoding the antibacterial toxins HokB, GhoT, and TisB were inserted into the backbone via blunt-ligation into a blunted NdeI restriction site.
  Vector type: Bacterial Expression, Synthetic Biology
Growth in bacteria
  Bacterial resistance: Ampicillin, 100 μg/mL
  Growth temperature: 37°C
  Growth strain: DH5alpha
  Growth instructions: Also carries a gentamicin selectable marker
  Copy number: High Copy
Gene/Insert
  Gene/Insert name: sfGFP
  Species: Synthetic
  Insert size (bp): 997
  Promoter: Ptac
  Cloning method: Restriction Enzyme; 5′ cloning site SpeI (destroyed during cloning); 3′ cloning site SpeI (destroyed during cloning)
  Sequencing primers: 5′ caaagggaatcaggggatct; 3′ gaggggtggaaatggagttt
Terms and licenses: Academic/Nonprofit Terms; Industry Terms: Not Available to Industry
How to cite: pTn7xKS-sfGFP was a gift from Karen Guillemin (Addgene plasmid # 117394 ; http://n2t.net/addgene:117394 ; RRID:Addgene_117394)
