[The description below was written by a language model from this plasmid's Addgene catalogue record and pLannotate feature annotations shown in this document.]
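Description:
pTn7xKS-sfGFP is a pUC18-based mini-Tn7 delivery plasmid of about 7.4 kb, used to insert a constitutive green fluorescent marker into bacterial chromosomes. It replicates in E. coli from the high-copy ColE1/pUC origin and is selected with ampicillin (bla). A second marker, gentamicin resistance, lies within the transposon. An incP oriT allows the plasmid to be mobilised by conjugation into recipient strains. The associated publication concerns genetic tools for wild and diverse proteobacterial lineages.

The transposable segment is bounded by the Tn7L and Tn7R ends. Within it, a tac promoter and a phage T7 gene 10 ribosome binding site drive sfGFP. The automated annotation labels this reading frame as EBFP and GFPuv fragments, which reflects sequence similarity among GFP derivatives rather than a different insert. No lac operator is annotated next to this promoter. Adjacent to it, the aacC1 gentamicin acetyltransferase gene is expressed from the integron Pc promoter and is flanked by FRT sites, so FLP recombinase could remove the marker after integration. The rrnB T1 and lambda t0 terminators insulate the cassette. No transposase genes are annotated, so the Tn7 transposition functions must presumably be supplied from another source.

Outside the transposon, the backbone carries a counter-selection module: lacI under the lacIq promoter, and a tac promoter with a lac operator controlling a synthetic operon of the membrane-damaging toxins HokB, GhoT and TisB. Relieving repression, for example with IPTG, should kill cells that still hold the plasmid backbone, which would help eliminate donors or recipients that retain the vector.

The depositor and sequencing-derived records differ by only a few bases. One FRT site is annotated as full length in the depositor record but as minimal in the other.
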