Features (pLannotate 1.2.2; 33 found; start..end, strand, type, name):
    230..338     +  oriT           oriT: incP origin of transfer
    410..464     +  CDS            lacI (fragment): lac repressor; lacI; The lac repressor binds to the lac operator to inhibit transcription in E. coli. This inhibition can be relieved by adding lactose or isopropyl-β-D-thiogalactopyranoside (IPTG).
    497..662     +  mobile_element Tn7L: mini-Tn7 element (left end of the Tn7 transposon) Tn7
    707..735     -  misc_feature   MCS (fragment): pBluescript multiple cloning site
    780..894     -  CDS            GFPuv (fragment): GFP variant optimized for excitation by UV light
    925..1640    -  CDS            EBFP (fragment): enhanced blue variant of GFP mammalian codon-optimized
   1649..1671    -  RBS            RBS: efficient ribosome binding site from bacteriophage T7 gene 10 (Olins and Rangwala, 1989)
   1695..1723    -  promoter       tac promoter: strong E. coli promoter; hybrid between the trp and lac UV5 promoters
   1772..1819    -  protein_bind   FRT: FLP-mediated recombination occurs in the 8-bp core sequence TCTAGAAA (Turan and Bode, 2011). FLP recombinase from the Saccharomyces cerevisiae 2μ plasmid
   1860..1888    +  promoter       Pc promoter: intI1 (promoter lies within the coding sequence); class 1 integron promoter
   2077..2610    +  CDS            GmR: gentamycin acetyltransferase; aacC1; confers resistance to gentamycin
   2740..2787    -  protein_bind   FRT: FLP-mediated recombination occurs in the 8-bp core sequence TCTAGAAA (Turan and Bode, 2011). FLP recombinase from the Saccharomyces cerevisiae 2μ plasmid
   2833..2919    -  terminator     rrnB T1 terminator: Escherichia coli rrnB; transcription terminator T1 from the E. coli rrnB gene
   2983..3012    -  CDS            CmR (fragment): chloramphenicol acetyltransferase confers resistance to chloramphenicol
   3022..3116    -  terminator     lambda t0 terminator: transcription terminator from phage lambda
   3137..3161    +  misc_feature   MCS (fragment): pBluescript multiple cloning site
   3165..3363    +  mobile_element Tn7R (fragment): mini-Tn7 element (right end of the Tn7 transposon) Tn7
   3435..3503    +  CDS            lacZα (fragment): LacZα fragment of β-galactosidase; lacZ fragment
   3512..3535    -  promoter       lac UV5 promoter (fragment): E. coli lac promoter with an "up" mutation
   3550..3571    -  protein_bind   CAP binding site: CAP binding activates transcription in the presence of cAMP. E. coli catabolite activator protein
   3584..4666    -  CDS            lacI: lac repressor; lacI; The lac repressor binds to the lac operator to inhibit transcription in E. coli. This inhibition can be relieved by adding lactose or isopropyl-β-D-thiogalactopyranoside (IPTG).
   4667..4739    -  promoter       lacIq promoter (fragment): lacI (mutant); In the lacIq allele, a single base change in the promoter boosts expression of the lacI gene about 10-fold.
   4742..4794    -  misc_feature   bom (fragment): basis of mobility region from pBR322
   4805..4833    +  promoter       tac promoter: strong E. coli promoter; hybrid between the trp and lac UV5 promoters
   4841..4857    +  protein_bind   lac operator: The lac repressor binds to the lac operator to inhibit transcription in E. coli. This inhibition can be relieved by adding lactose or isopropyl-β-D-thiogalactopyranoside (IPTG). lac repressor encoded by lacI
   4887..5033    +  CDS            hokB: HOKB_ECOLI - Also known as ydcB. Experimental evidence at protein level: Swiss-Prot protein existence level 1. Toxic component of a type I toxin-antitoxin (TA) system (Probable). When overexpressed kills cells within minutes; causes collapse of the transmembrane potential and arrest of respiration (PubMed:10361310). Expression leads to membrane depolarization; when protein levels are high enough depolarization probably leads to lowered metabolic activity which in turn induces some cells to enter the persistent state in which they transiently survive antibiotic exposure. Its toxic effect is pro
   5074..5244    +  CDS            ghoT: GHOT_ECOLI - Also known as yjdO. Experimental evidence at protein level: Swiss-Prot protein existence level 1. Toxic component of a type V toxin-antitoxin (TA) system. Causes membrane damage when induced by MqsR, slowing cell growth and increasing the formation of dormant persister cells; involved with GhoS, its antitoxin, in reducing cell growth during antibacterial stress (PubMed:24373067). Overexpression causes cell lysis, forming ghost cells; both effects are neutralized by expression of GhoS. Overexpression in the presence of ampicillin increases persister cell formation (persister cells
   5271..5357    +  CDS            tisB: TISB_ECOLI - Also known as ysdB. Experimental evidence at protein level: Swiss-Prot protein existence level 1. Toxic component of a type I toxin-antitoxin (TA) system (PubMed:18761622) (Probable). Overexpression causes cessation of growth, induces stress-response, a number of membrane protein genes, and leads to cell death (PubMed:15620655, PubMed:18761622, PubMed:18710431). Inhibits ATP synthesis, ATP levels drop drastically quickly after induction (PubMed:18761622, PubMed:24513967). Part of the programmed response to DNA damage; damage leads to increased accumulation of the protein which slo
   5413..5462    -  misc_feature   bom (fragment): basis of mobility region from pBR322
   5564..5599    -  CDS            rop (fragment): Rop protein, which maintains plasmids at low copy number; rop
   5694..5798    +  promoter       AmpR promoter: bla
   5799..6659    +  CDS            AmpR: β-lactamase; bla; confers resistance to ampicillin, carbenicillin, and related antibiotics
   6830..7418    +  rep_origin     ori: high-copy-number ColE1/pMB1/pBR322/pUC origin of replication
>Addgene plasmid #117394 | pTn7xKS-sfGFP | depositor full sequence | sequence record 221653 | pTn7xKS-sfGFP sequence 7420 bps
CGCCAGCAACGCGGCCTTTTTACGGTTCCTGGCCTTTTGCTGGCCTTTTGCTCACATGTTCTTTCCTGCG
TTATCAGGGGATTCCTTAAGGTATACTTTCCGCTGCATAACCCTGCTTCGGGGTCATTATAGCGATTTTT
TCGGTATATCCATCCTTTTTCGCACGATATACAGGATTTTGCCAAAGGGTTCGTGTAGACTTTCCTTGGT
GTATCCAACGGCGTCAGCCGGGCAGGATAGGTGAAGTAGGCCCACCCGCGAGCGGGTGTTCCTTCTTCAC
TGTCCCTTATTCGCACCTGGCGGTGCTCAACGGGAATCCTGCTCTGCGAGGCTGGCCGATAAGCTCTGAT
ACCGCTCGCCGCAGCCGAACGACCGAGCGCAGCGGGTCAGTGAGCGAGGAAGCGGAAGAGCGCCCAATAC
GCAAACCGCCTCTCCCCGCGCGTTGGCCGATTCATTAATGCAGCGCCCAAACATAACAGGAAGAAAAATG
CCCCGCTGTGGGCGGACAAAATAGTTGGGAACTGGGAGGGGTGGAAATGGAGTTTTTAAGGATTATTTAG
GGAAGAGTGACAAAATAGATGGGAACTGGGTGTAGCGTCGTAAGCTAATACGAAAATTAAAAATGACAAA
ATAGTTTGGAACTAGATTTCACTTATCTGGTTGGCCTGCAAGGCCTTCGCGAGGTACCGGGCCCAAGCTT
CTCGAGGAATTCCTGCAGCCCGGGGGATCCACTAGCTAGGCCGAGAAAAAAAAGCCCGCTCATTAGGCGG
GCTAGCTCATTATTTGTAGAGCTCATCCATGCCATGTGTAATCCCAGCAGCAGTTACAAACTCAAGAAGG
ACCATGTGGTCACGCTTTTCGTTGGGATCTTTCGAAAGGGCAGATTGTGTCGACCAGCTATCGATCCATG
GGGCCCGCGGCCGCTCACTTGTACAGCTCGTCCATGCCGAGAGTGATCCCGGCGGCGGTCACGAACTCCA
GCAGGACCATGTGATCGCGCTTCTCGTTGGGGTCTTTGCTCAGGACGGACTGGGTGCTCAGGTAGTGGTT
GTCGGGCAGCAGCACGGGGCCGTCGCCGATGGGGGTGTTCTGCTGGTAGTGGTCGGCGAGCTGCACGCTG
CCGTCCTCGACGTTGTGGCGGATCTTGAAGTTCACCTTGATGCCGTTCTTCTGCTTGTCGGCCATGATAT
AGACGTTGTGGCTGTTGAAGTTGTACTCCAGCTTGTGCCCCAGGATGTTGCCGTCCTCCTTGAAGTCGAT
GCCCTTCAGCTCGATGCGGTTCACCAGGGTGTCGCCCTCGAACTTCACCTCGGCGCGGGTCTTGTAGGTG
CCGTCGTCCTTGAAGAAGATGGTGCGCTCCTGGACGTAGCCTTCGGGCATGGCGGACTTGAAGAAGTCGT
GCTGCTTCATGTGGTCGGGGTAGCGGCTGAAGCACTGCACGCCGTAGGTCAGGGTGGTCACGAGGGTGGG
CCAGGGCACGGGCAGCTTGCCGGTGGTGCAGATGAACTTCAGGGTCAGCTTGCCGTTGGTGGCATCGCCC
TCGCCCTCGCCGCGCACGCTGAACTTGTGGCCGTTTACGTCGCCATCCAGCTCGACCAGGATGGGCACCA
CCCCGGTGAACAGCTCCTCGCCCTTGCTCATATGTATATCTCCTTCTTAAAGTTAAACAAAATTATTTCT
AGGGATCCTCCACACATTATACGAGCCGATGATTAATTGTCAAGAATTCTAGTGAGCTCATGCATGATCG
AATTAGCTTCAAAAGCGCTCTGAAGTTCCTATACTTTCTAGAGAATAGGAACTTCGGAATAGGAACTTCA
AGATCCCCTGATTCCCTTTGTCAACAGCAATGGATCGAATTGACATAAGCCTGTTCGGTTCGTAAACTGT
AATGCAAGTAGCGTATGCGCTCACGCAACTGGTCCAGAACCTTGACCGAACGCAGCGGTGGTAACGGCGC
AGTGGCGGTTTTCATGGCTTGTTATGACTGTTTTTTTGTACAGTCTATGCCTCGGGCATCCAAGCAGCAA
GCGCGTTACGCCGTGGGTCGATGTTTGATGTTATGGAGCAGCAACGATGTTACGCAGCAGCAACGATGTT
ACGCAGCAGGGCAGTCGCCCTAAAACAAAGTTAGGTGGCTCAAGTATGGGCATCATTCGCACATGTAGGC
TCGGCCCTGACCAAGTCAAATCCATGCGGGCTGCTCTTGATCTTTTCGGTCGTGAGTTCGGAGACGTAGC
CACCTACTCCCAACATCAGCCGGACTCCGATTACCTCGGGAACTTGCTCCGTAGTAAGACATTCATCGCG
CTTGCTGCCTTCGACCAAGAAGCGGTTGTTGGCGCTCTCGCGGCTTACGTTCTGCCCAGGTTTGAGCAGC
CGCGTAGTGAGATCTATATCTATGATCTCGCAGTCTCCGGCGAGCACCGGAGGCAGGGCATTGCCACCGC
GCTCATCAATCTCCTCAAGCATGAGGCCAACGCGCTTGGTGCTTATGTGATCTACGTGCAAGCAGATTAC
GGTGACGATCCCGCAGTGGCTCTCTATACAAAGTTGGGCATACGGGAAGAAGTGATGCACTTTGATATCG
ACCCAAGTACCGCCACCTAACAATTCGTTCAAGCCGAGATCGGCTTCCCGGCCGCGGAGTTGTTCGGTAA
ATTGTCACAACGCCGCGGCCAATTCGATCTAGAATTCCATTGAGTAAGTTTTTAAGCACATCAGCTTCAA
AAGCGCTCTGAAGTTCCTATACTTTCTAGAGAATAGGAACTTCGGAATAGGAACTTCAAGATCCCCAATT
CGATCGTCCGGGCCGCAAGCTCCTAGCGGCGGATTTGTCCTACTCAGGAGAGCGTTCACCGACAAACAAC
AGATAAAACGAAAGGCCCAGTCTTTCGACTGAGCCTTTCGTTTTATTTGATGCCTCAAGCTAGAGAGTCA
TTACCCCAGGCGTTTAAGGGCACCAATAACTGCCTTAAAAAAATTACGCCCCGCCCTGCCACTCATCGCA
GTCTAGCTTGGATTCTCACCAATAAAAAACGCCCGGCGGCAACCGAGCGTTCTGAACAAATCCAGATGGA
GTTCTGAGGTCATTACTGGATCTATCAACAGGAGTCCAAGCTCAGCTAATTAAGCTAGCTTATCGATACC
GTCGACCTCGAACCCCACGCCCCTCTTTAATACGACGGGCAATTTGCACTTCAGAAAATGAAGAGTTTGC
TTTAGCCATAACAAAAGTCCAGTATGCTTTTTCACAGCATAACTGGACTGATTTCAGTTTACAACTATTC
TGTCTAGTTTAAGACTTTATTGTCATAGTTTAGATCTATTTTGTTCAGTTTAAGACTTTATTGTCCGCCC
ACACCCGCTTACGCAGGGCATCCATTTATTACTCAACCGTAACCGATTTTGCCAGGTTACGCGGCTGGTC
CTCTAGCTGGCGTAATAGCGAAGAGGCCCGCACCGATCGCCCTTCCCAACAGTTGCGCAGCCTGAATGGC
GAATGGCGATCCGAGCCGGAAGCATAAAGTGTAAAGCCTGGGGTGCCTAATGAGTGAGCTAACTCACATT
AATTGCGTTGCGCTCACTGCCCGCTTTCCAGTCGGGAAACCTGTCGTGCCAGCTGCATTAATGAATCGGC
CAACGCGCGGGGAGAGGCGGTTTGCGTATTGGGCGCCAGGGTGGTTTTTCTTTTCACCAGTGAGACGGGC
AACAGCTGATTGCCCTTCACCGCCTGGCCCTGAGAGAGTTGCAGCAAGCGGTCCACGCTGGTTTGCCCCA
GCAGGCGAAAATCCTGTTTGATGGTGGTTAACGGCGGGATATAACATGAGCTGTCTTCGGTATCGTCGTA
TCCCACTATCGAGATATCCGCACCAACGCGCAGCCCGGACTCGGTAATGGCGCGCATTGCGCCCAGCGCC
ATCTGATCGTTGGCAACCAGCATCGCAGTGGGAACGATGCCCTCATTCAGCATTTGCATGGTTTGTTGAA
AACCGGACATGGCACTCCAGTCGCCTTCCCGTTCCGCTATCGGCTGAATTTGATTGCGAGTGAGATATTT
ATGCCAGCCAGCCAGACGCAGACGCGCCGAGACAGAACTTAATGGGCCCGCTAACAGCGCGATTTGCTGG
TGACCCAATGCGACCAGATGCTCCACGCCCAGTCGCGTACCGTCTTCATGGGAGAAAATAATACTGTTGA
TGGGTGTCTGGTCAGAGACATCAAGAAATAACGCCGGAACATTAGTGCAGGCAGCTTCCACAGCAATGGC
ATCCTGGTCATCCAGCGGATAGTTAATGATCAGCCCACTGACGCGTTGCGCGAGAAGATTGTGCACCGCC
GCTTTACAGGCTTCGACGCCGCTTCGTTCTACCATCGACACCACCACGCTGGCACCCAGTTGATCGGCGC
GAGATTTAATCGCCGCGACAATTTGCGACGGCGCGTGCAGGGCCAGACTGGAGGTGGCAACGCCAATCAG
CAACGACTGTTTGCCCGCCAGTTGTTGTGCCACGCGGTTGGGAATGTAATTCAGCTCCGCCATCGCCGCT
TCCACTTTTTCTCGCGTTTTCGCAGAAACGTGGCTGGCCTGGTTCACCACGCGAGAAACGGTCTGATAAG
AGACACCGGCATACTCTGCGACATCGTATAGCGTTACTGGTTTCACATTCACCACCCTGAATTGACTCTC
TTCCGGGCGCTATCATGCCATACCACGAAAGGTTTTGCACCATTCGATGCGCCTGATGCGGTATTTTCTC
CTTACGCATCTGTGCGGTATTTCACACCGCATATCGAGGAGCTGTTGACAATTAATCATCGGCTCGTATA
ATGTGTGGAATTGTGAGCGGATAACAATTTCACACGGCCGGCCAAGGAGAAAGGCTATGAAGCACAACCC
TCTGGTGGTGTGTCTGCTCATTATCTGCATTACGATTCTGACATTCACACTCCTGACCCGACAAACGCTC
TACGAACTGCGGTTCCGGGACGGTGATAAGGAGGTTGCTGCGCTCATGGCCTGCACGTCCAGGTAATCGC
GAGTCGACAGGAAGGATAAGAAGAACATAAAAAATGGCACTATTCTCTAAAATATTAATTTTTTATGTGA
TTGGTGTGAACATATCCTTTGTCATTATCTGGTTTATCTCACATGAGAAAACACATATTCGTTTACTTAG
TGCATTCCTGGTCGGAATAACCTGGCCAATGAGTCTGCCTGTGGCATTACTTTTTTCTCTCTTTTAGGTC
GACGGCGCCAGGAGACGCGTATGAACCTGGTGGATATCGCCATTCTTATCCTCAAACTCATTGTTGCAGC
ACTGCAACTGCTTGATGCTGTTCTGAAATACCTGAAGTAATACTTAATTAAGGGCAAGCGCGGGGATTTT
CCCCGCGCATTTCCCGGGTCAGTATGGTGCACTCTCAGTACAATCTGCTCTGATGCCGCATAGTTAAGCC
AGCCCCGACACCCGCCAACACCCGCTGACGCGCCCTGACGGGCTTGTCTGCTCCCGGCATCCGCTTACAG
ACAAGCTGTGACCGTCTCCGGGAGCTGCATGTGTCAGAGGTTTTCACCGTCATCACCGAAACGCGCGAGA
CGAAAGGGCCTCGTGATACGCCTATTTTTATAGGTTAATGTCATGATAATAATGGTTTCTTAGACGTCAG
GTGGCACTTTTCGGGGAAATGTGCGCGGAACCCCTATTTGTTTATTTTTCTAAATACATTCAAATATGTA
TCCGCTCATGAGACAATAACCCTGATAAATGCTTCAATAATATTGAAAAAGGAAGAGTATGAGTATTCAA
CATTTCCGTGTCGCCCTTATTCCCTTTTTTGCGGCATTTTGCCTTCCTGTTTTTGCTCACCCAGAAACGC
TGGTGAAAGTAAAAGATGCTGAAGATCAGTTGGGTGCACGAGTGGGTTACATCGAACTGGATCTCAACAG
CGGTAAGATCCTTGAGAGTTTTCGCCCCGAAGAACGTTTTCCAATGATGAGCACTTTTAAAGTTCTGCTA
TGTGGCGCGGTATTATCCCGTATTGACGCCGGGCAAGAGCAACTCGGTCGCCGCATACACTATTCTCAGA
ATGACTTGGTTGAGTACTCACCAGTCACAGAAAAGCATCTTACGGATGGCATGACAGTAAGAGAATTATG
CAGTGCTGCCATAACCATGAGTGATAACACTGCGGCCAACTTACTTCTGACAACGATCGGAGGACCGAAG
GAGCTAACCGCTTTTTTGCACAACATGGGGGATCATGTAACTCGCCTTGATCGTTGGGAACCGGAGCTGA
ATGAAGCCATACCAAACGACGAGCGTGACACCACGATGCCTGTAGCAATGGCAACAACGTTGCGCAAACT
ATTAACTGGCGAACTACTTACTCTAGCTTCCCGGCAACAATTAATAGACTGGATGGAGGCGGATAAAGTT
GCAGGACCACTTCTGCGCTCGGCCCTTCCGGCTGGCTGGTTTATTGCTGATAAATCTGGAGCCGGTGAGC
GTGGGTCTCGCGGTATCATTGCAGCACTGGGGCCAGATGGTAAGCCCTCCCGTATCGTAGTTATCTACAC
GACGGGGAGTCAGGCAACTATGGATGAACGAAATAGACAGATCGCTGAGATAGGTGCCTCACTGATTAAG
CATTGGTAACTGTCAGACCAAGTTTACTCATATATACTTTAGATTGATTTAAAACTTCATTTTTAATTTA
AAAGGATCTAGGTGAAGATCCTTTTTGATAATCTCATGACCAAAATCCCTTAACGTGAGTTTTCGTTCCA
CTGAGCGTCAGACCCCGTAGAAAAGATCAAAGGATCTTCTTGAGATCCTTTTTTTCTGCGCGTAATCTGC
TGCTTGCAAACAAAAAAACCACCGCTACCAGCGGTGGTTTGTTTGCCGGATCAAGAGCTACCAACTCTTT
TTCCGAAGGTAACTGGCTTCAGCAGAGCGCAGATACCAAATACTGTCCTTCTAGTGTAGCCGTAGTTAGG
CCACCACTTCAAGAACTCTGTAGCACCGCCTACATACCTCGCTCTGCTAATCCTGTTACCAGTGGCTGCT
GCCAGTGGCGATAAGTCGTGTCTTACCGGGTTGGACTCAAGACGATAGTTACCGGATAAGGCGCAGCGGT
CGGGCTGAACGGGGGGTTCGTGCACACAGCCCAGCTTGGAGCGAACGACCTACACCGAACTGAGATACCT
ACAGCGTGAGCTATGAGAAAGCGCCACGCTTCCCGAAGGGAGAAAGGCGGACAGGTATCCGGTAAGCGGC
AGGGTCGGAACAGGAGAGCGCACGAGGGAGCTTCCAGGGGGAAACGCCTGGTATCTTTATAGTCCTGTCG
GGTTTCGCCACCTCTGACTCGAGCGTCGATTTTTGTGATGCTCGTCAGGGGGGCGGAGCCTATGGAAAAA
