Features (pLannotate 1.2.2; 33 found; start..end, strand, type, name):
    230..338     +  oriT           oriT: incP origin of transfer
    410..464     +  CDS            lacI (fragment): lac repressor; lacI; The lac repressor binds to the lac operator to inhibit transcription in E. coli. This inhibition can be relieved by adding lactose or isopropyl-β-D-thiogalactopyranoside (IPTG).
    497..662     +  mobile_element Tn7L: mini-Tn7 element (left end of the Tn7 transposon) Tn7
    707..732     -  misc_feature   MCS (fragment): pBluescript multiple cloning site
    777..891     -  CDS            GFPuv (fragment): GFP variant optimized for excitation by UV light
    922..1637    -  CDS            EBFP (fragment): enhanced blue variant of GFP mammalian codon-optimized
   1646..1668    -  RBS            RBS: efficient ribosome binding site from bacteriophage T7 gene 10 (Olins and Rangwala, 1989)
   1692..1720    -  promoter       tac promoter: strong E. coli promoter; hybrid between the trp and lac UV5 promoters
   1768..1815    -  protein_bind   FRT: FLP-mediated recombination occurs in the 8-bp core sequence TCTAGAAA (Turan and Bode, 2011). FLP recombinase from the Saccharomyces cerevisiae 2μ plasmid
   1856..1884    +  promoter       Pc promoter: intI1 (promoter lies within the coding sequence); class 1 integron promoter
   2073..2606    +  CDS            GmR: gentamycin acetyltransferase; aacC1; confers resistance to gentamycin
   2736..2769    -  protein_bind   FRT (minimal): supports FLP-mediated excision but not integration (Turan and Bode, 2011) FLP recombinase from the Saccharomyces cerevisiae 2μ plasmid
   2829..2915    -  terminator     rrnB T1 terminator: Escherichia coli rrnB; transcription terminator T1 from the E. coli rrnB gene
   2979..3008    -  CDS            CmR (fragment): chloramphenicol acetyltransferase confers resistance to chloramphenicol
   3018..3112    -  terminator     lambda t0 terminator: transcription terminator from phage lambda
   3133..3157    +  misc_feature   MCS (fragment): pBluescript multiple cloning site
   3161..3359    +  mobile_element Tn7R (fragment): mini-Tn7 element (right end of the Tn7 transposon) Tn7
   3431..3499    +  CDS            lacZα (fragment): LacZα fragment of β-galactosidase; lacZ fragment
   3508..3531    -  promoter       lac UV5 promoter (fragment): E. coli lac promoter with an "up" mutation
   3546..3567    -  protein_bind   CAP binding site: CAP binding activates transcription in the presence of cAMP. E. coli catabolite activator protein
   3580..4662    -  CDS            lacI: lac repressor; lacI; The lac repressor binds to the lac operator to inhibit transcription in E. coli. This inhibition can be relieved by adding lactose or isopropyl-β-D-thiogalactopyranoside (IPTG).
   4663..4735    -  promoter       lacIq promoter (fragment): lacI (mutant); In the lacIq allele, a single base change in the promoter boosts expression of the lacI gene about 10-fold.
   4738..4790    -  misc_feature   bom (fragment): basis of mobility region from pBR322
   4801..4829    +  promoter       tac promoter: strong E. coli promoter; hybrid between the trp and lac UV5 promoters
   4837..4853    +  protein_bind   lac operator: The lac repressor binds to the lac operator to inhibit transcription in E. coli. This inhibition can be relieved by adding lactose or isopropyl-β-D-thiogalactopyranoside (IPTG). lac repressor encoded by lacI
   4883..5029    +  CDS            hokB: HOKB_ECOLI - Also known as ydcB. Experimental evidence at protein level: Swiss-Prot protein existence level 1. Toxic component of a type I toxin-antitoxin (TA) system (Probable). When overexpressed kills cells within minutes; causes collapse of the transmembrane potential and arrest of respiration (PubMed:10361310). Expression leads to membrane depolarization; when protein levels are high enough depolarization probably leads to lowered metabolic activity which in turn induces some cells to enter the persistent state in which they transiently survive antibiotic exposure. Its toxic effect is pro
   5070..5240    +  CDS            ghoT: GHOT_ECOLI - Also known as yjdO. Experimental evidence at protein level: Swiss-Prot protein existence level 1. Toxic component of a type V toxin-antitoxin (TA) system. Causes membrane damage when induced by MqsR, slowing cell growth and increasing the formation of dormant persister cells; involved with GhoS, its antitoxin, in reducing cell growth during antibacterial stress (PubMed:24373067). Overexpression causes cell lysis, forming ghost cells; both effects are neutralized by expression of GhoS. Overexpression in the presence of ampicillin increases persister cell formation (persister cells
   5267..5353    +  CDS            tisB: TISB_ECOLI - Also known as ysdB. Experimental evidence at protein level: Swiss-Prot protein existence level 1. Toxic component of a type I toxin-antitoxin (TA) system (PubMed:18761622) (Probable). Overexpression causes cessation of growth, induces stress-response, a number of membrane protein genes, and leads to cell death (PubMed:15620655, PubMed:18761622, PubMed:18710431). Inhibits ATP synthesis, ATP levels drop drastically quickly after induction (PubMed:18761622, PubMed:24513967). Part of the programmed response to DNA damage; damage leads to increased accumulation of the protein which slo
   5409..5457    -  misc_feature   bom (fragment): basis of mobility region from pBR322
   5559..5594    -  CDS            rop (fragment): Rop protein, which maintains plasmids at low copy number; rop
   5689..5793    +  promoter       AmpR promoter: bla
   5794..6654    +  CDS            AmpR: β-lactamase; bla; confers resistance to ampicillin, carbenicillin, and related antibiotics
   6825..7413    +  rep_origin     ori: high-copy-number ColE1/pMB1/pBR322/pUC origin of replication
>Addgene plasmid #117394 | pTn7xKS-sfGFP | addgene full sequence | sequence record 228633 | Addgene NGS Result
CGCCAGCAACGCGGCCTTTTTACGGTTCCTGGCCTTTTGCTGGCCTTTTGCTCACATGTTCTTTCCTGCG
TTATCAGGGGATTCCTTAAGGTATACTTTCCGCTGCATAACCCTGCTTCGGGGTCATTATAGCGATTTTT
TCGGTATATCCATCCTTTTTCGCACGATATACAGGATTTTGCCAAAGGGTTCGTGTAGACTTTCCTTGGT
GTATCCAACGGCGTCAGCCGGGCAGGATAGGTGAAGTAGGCCCACCCGCGAGCGGGTGTTCCTTCTTCAC
TGTCCCTTATTCGCACCTGGCGGTGCTCAACGGGAATCCTGCTCTGCGAGGCTGGCCGATAAGCTCTGAT
ACCGCTCGCCGCAGCCGAACGACCGAGCGCAGCGGGTCAGTGAGCGAGGAAGCGGAAGAGCGCCCAATAC
GCAAACCGCCTCTCCCCGCGCGTTGGCCGATTCATTAATGCAGCGCCCAAACATAACAGGAAGAAAAATG
CCCCGCTGTGGGCGGACAAAATAGTTGGGAACTGGGAGGGGTGGAAATGGAGTTTTTAAGGATTATTTAG
GGAAGAGTGACAAAATAGATGGGAACTGGGTGTAGCGTCGTAAGCTAATACGAAAATTAAAAATGACAAA
ATAGTTTGGAACTAGATTTCACTTATCTGGTTGGCCTGCAAGGCCTTCGCGAGGTACCGGGCCCAAGCTT
CTCGAGGAATTCCTGCAGCCCGGGGGATCCACCTAGGCCGAGAAAAAAAAGCCCGCTCATTAGGCGGGCT
AGCTCATTATTTGTAGAGCTCATCCATGCCATGTGTAATCCCAGCAGCAGTTACAAACTCAAGAAGGACC
ATGTGGTCACGCTTTTCGTTGGGATCTTTCGAAAGGGCAGATTGTGTCGACCAGCTATCGATCCATGGGG
CCCGCGGCCGCTCACTTGTACAGCTCGTCCATGCCGAGAGTGATCCCGGCGGCGGTCACGAACTCCAGCA
GGACCATGTGATCGCGCTTCTCGTTGGGGTCTTTGCTCAGGACGGACTGGGTGCTCAGGTAGTGGTTGTC
GGGCAGCAGCACGGGGCCGTCGCCGATGGGGGTGTTCTGCTGGTAGTGGTCGGCGAGCTGCACGCTGCCG
TCCTCGACGTTGTGGCGGATCTTGAAGTTCACCTTGATGCCGTTCTTCTGCTTGTCGGCCATGATATAGA
CGTTGTGGCTGTTGAAGTTGTACTCCAGCTTGTGCCCCAGGATGTTGCCGTCCTCCTTGAAGTCGATGCC
CTTCAGCTCGATGCGGTTCACCAGGGTGTCGCCCTCGAACTTCACCTCGGCGCGGGTCTTGTAGGTGCCG
TCGTCCTTGAAGAAGATGGTGCGCTCCTGGACGTAGCCTTCGGGCATGGCGGACTTGAAGAAGTCGTGCT
GCTTCATGTGGTCGGGGTAGCGGCTGAAGCACTGCACGCCGTAGGTCAGGGTGGTCACGAGGGTGGGCCA
GGGCACGGGCAGCTTGCCGGTGGTGCAGATGAACTTCAGGGTCAGCTTGCCGTTGGTGGCATCGCCCTCG
CCCTCGCCGCGCACGCTGAACTTGTGGCCGTTTACGTCGCCATCCAGCTCGACCAGGATGGGCACCACCC
CGGTGAACAGCTCCTCGCCCTTGCTCATATGTATATCTCCTTCTTAAAGTTAAACAAAATTATTTCTAGG
GATCCTCCACACATTATACGAGCCGATGATTAATTGTCAAGAATTTAGTGAGCTCATGCATGATCGAATT
AGCTTCAAAAGCGCTCTGAAGTTCCTATACTTTCTAGAGAATAGGAACTTCGGAATAGGAACTTCAAGAT
CCCCTGATTCCCTTTGTCAACAGCAATGGATCGAATTGACATAAGCCTGTTCGGTTCGTAAACTGTAATG
CAAGTAGCGTATGCGCTCACGCAACTGGTCCAGAACCTTGACCGAACGCAGCGGTGGTAACGGCGCAGTG
GCGGTTTTCATGGCTTGTTATGACTGTTTTTTTGTACAGTCTATGCCTCGGGCATCCAAGCAGCAAGCGC
GTTACGCCGTGGGTCGATGTTTGATGTTATGGAGCAGCAACGATGTTACGCAGCAGCAACGATGTTACGC
AGCAGGGCAGTCGCCCTAAAACAAAGTTAGGTGGCTCAAGTATGGGCATCATTCGCACATGTAGGCTCGG
CCCTGACCAAGTCAAATCCATGCGGGCTGCTCTTGATCTTTTCGGTCGTGAGTTCGGAGACGTAGCCACC
TACTCCCAACATCAGCCGGACTCCGATTACCTCGGGAACTTGCTCCGTAGTAAGACATTCATCGCGCTTG
CTGCCTTCGACCAAGAAGCGGTTGTTGGCGCTCTCGCGGCTTACGTTCTGCCCAAGTTTGAGCAGCCGCG
TAGTGAGATCTATATCTATGATCTCGCAGTCTCCGGCGAGCACCGGAGGCAGGGCATTGCCACCGCGCTC
ATCAATCTCCTCAAGCATGAGGCCAACGCGCTTGGTGCTTATGTGATCTACGTGCAAGCAGATTACGGTG
ACGATCCCGCAGTGGCTCTCTATACAAAGTTGGGCATACGGGAAGAAGTGATGCACTTTGATATCGACCC
AAGTACCGCCACCTAACAATTCGTTCAAGCCGAGATCGGCTTCCCGGCCGCGGAGTTGTTCGGTAAATTG
TCACAACGCCGCGGCCAATTCGATCTAGAATTCCATTGAGTAAGTTTTTAAGCACATCAGCTTCAAAAGC
GCTCTGAAGTTCCTATACTTTCTAGAGAATAGGAACTTCGGAATAGGTACTTCAAGATCCCCAATTCGAT
CGTCCGGGCCGCAAGCTCCTAGCGGCGGATTTGTCCTACTCAGGAGAGCGTTCACCGACAAACAACAGAT
AAAACGAAAGGCCCAGTCTTTCGACTGAGCCTTTCGTTTTATTTGATGCCTCAAGCTAGAGAGTCATTAC
CCCAGGCGTTTAAGGGCACCAATAACTGCCTTAAAAAAATTACGCCCCGCCCTGCCACTCATCGCAGTCT
AGCTTGGATTCTCACCAATAAAAAACGCCCGGCGGCAACCGAGCGTTCTGAACAAATCCAGATGGAGTTC
TGAGGTCATTACTGGATCTATCAACAGGAGTCCAAGCTCAGCTAATTAAGCTAGCTTATCGATACCGTCG
ACCTCGAACCCCACGCCCCTCTTTAATACGACGGGCAATTTGCACTTCAGAAAATGAAGAGTTTGCTTTA
GCCATAACAAAAGTCCAGTATGCTTTTTCACAGCATAACTGGACTGATTTCAGTTTACAACTATTCTGTC
TAGTTTAAGACTTTATTGTCATAGTTTAGATCTATTTTGTTCAGTTTAAGACTTTATTGTCCGCCCACAC
CTGCTTACGCAGGGCATCCATTTATTACTCAACCGTAACCGATTTTGCCAGGTTACGCGGCTGGTCCTCT
AGCTGGCGTAATAGCGAAGAGGCCCGCACCGATCGCCCTTCCCAACAGTTGCGCAGCCTGAATGGCGAAT
GGCGATCCGAGCCGGAAGCATAAAGTGTAAAGCCTGGGGTGCCTAATGAGTGAGCTAACTCACATTAATT
GCGTTGCGCTCACTGCCCGCTTTCCAGTCGGGAAACCTGTCGTGCCAGCTGCATTAATGAATCGGCCAAC
GCGCGGGGAGAGGCGGTTTGCGTATTGGGCGCCAGGGTGGTTTTTCTTTTCACCAGTGAGACGGGCAACA
GCTGATTGCCCTTCACCGCCTGGCCCTGAGAGAGTTGCAGCAAGCGGTCCACGCTGGTTTGCCCCAGCAG
GCGAAAATCCTGTTTGATGGTGGTTAACGGCGGGATATAACATGAGCTGTCTTCGGTATCGTCGTATCCC
ACTATCGAGATATCCGCACCAACGCGCAGCCCGGACTCGGTAATGGCGCGCATTGCGCCCAGCGCCATCT
GATCGTTGGCAACCAGCATCGCAGTGGGAACGATGCCCTCATTCAGCATTTGCATGGTTTGTTGAAAACC
GGACATGGCACTCCAGTCGCCTTCCCGTTCCGCTATCGGCTGAATTTGATTGCGAGTGAGATATTTATGC
CAGCCAGCCAGACGCAGACGCGCCGAGACAGAACTTAATGGGCCCGCTAACAGCGCGATTTGCTGGTGAC
CCAATGCGACCAGATGCTCCACGCCCAGTCGCGTACCGTCTTCATGGGAGAAAATAATACTGTTGATGGG
TGTCTGGTCAGAGACATCAAGAAATAACGCCGGAACATTAGTGCAGGCAGCTTCCACAGCAATGGCATCC
TGGTCATCCAGCGGATAGTTAATGATCAGCCCACTGACGCGTTGCGCGAGAAGATTGTGCACCGCCGCTT
TACAGGCTTCGACGCCGCTTCGTTCTACCATCGACACCACCACGCTGGCACCCAGTTGATCGGCGCGAGA
TTTAATCGCCGCGACAATTTGCGACGGCGCGTGCAGGGCCAGACTGGAGGTGGCAACGCCAATCAGCAAC
GACTGTTTGCCCGCCAGTTGTTGTGCCACGCGGTTGGGAATGTAATTCAGCTCCGCCATCGCCGCTTCCA
CTTTTTCTCGCGTTTTCGCAGAAACGTGGCTGGCCTGGTTCACCACGCGAGAAACGGTCTGATAAGAGAC
ACCGGCATACTCTGCGACATCGTATAGCGTTACTGGTTTCACATTCACCACCCTGAATTGACTCTCTTCC
GGGCGCTATCATGCCATACCACGAAAGGTTTTGCACCATTCGATGCGCCTGATGCGGTATTTTCTCCTTA
CGCATCTGTGCGGTATTTCACACCGCATATCGAGGAGCTGTTGACAATTAATCATCGGCTCGTATAATGT
GTGGAATTGTGAGCGGATAACAATTTCACACGGCCGGCCAAGGAGAAAGGCTATGAAGCACAACCCTCTG
GTGGTGTGTCTGCTCATTATCTGCATTACGATTCTGACATTCACACTCCTGACCCGACAAACGCTCTACG
AACTGCGGTTCCGGGACGGTGATAAGGAGGTTGCTGCGCTCATGGCCTGCACGTCCAGGTAATCGCGAGT
CGACAGGAAGGATAAGAAGAACATAAAAAATGGCACTATTCTCTAAAATATTAATTTTTTATGTGATTGG
TGTGAACATATCCTTTGTCATTATCTGGTTTATCTCACATGAGAAAACACATATTCGTTTACTTAGTGCA
TTCCTGGTCGGAATAACCTGGCCAATGAGTCTGCCTGTGGCATTACTTTTTTCTCTCTTTTAGGTCGACG
GCGCCAGGAGACGCGTATGAACCTGGTGGATATCGCCATTCTTATCCTCAAACTCATTGTTGCAGCACTG
CAACTGCTTGATGCTGTTCTGAAATACCTGAAGTAATACTTAATTAAGGGCAAGCGCGGGGATTTTCCCC
GCGCATTTCCCGGGTCAGATGGTGCACTCTCAGTACAATCTGCTCTGATGCCGCATAGTTAAGCCAGCCC
CGACACCCGCCAACACCCGCTGACGCGCCCTGACGGGCTTGTCTGCTCCCGGCATCCGCTTACAGACAAG
CTGTGACCGTCTCCGGGAGCTGCATGTGTCAGAGGTTTTCACCGTCGTCACCGAAACGCGCGAGACGAAA
GGGCCTCGTGATACGCCTATTTTTATAGGTTAATGTCATGATAATAATGGTTTCTTAGACGTCAGGTGGC
ACTTTTCGGGGAAATGTGCGCGGAACCCCTATTTGTTTATTTTTCTAAATACATTCAAATATGTATCCGC
TCATGAGACAATAACCCTGATAAATGCTTCAATAATATTGAAAAAGGAAGAGTATGAGTATTCAACATTT
CCGTGTCGCCCTTATTCCCTTTTTTGCGGCATTTTGCCTTCCTGTTTTTGCTCACCCAGAAACGCTGGTG
AAAGTAAAAGATGCTGAAGATCAGTTGGGTGCACGAGTGGGTTACATCGAACTGGATCTCAACAGCGGTA
AGATCCTTGAGAGTTTTCGCCCCGAAGAACGTTTTCCAATGATGAGCACTTTTAAAGTTCTGCTATGTGG
CGCGGTATTATCCCGTATTGACGCCGGGCAAGAGCAACTCGGTCGCCGCATACACTATTCTCAGAATGAC
TTGGTTGAGTACTCACCAGTCACAGAAAAGCATCTTACGGATGGCATGACAGTAAGAGAATTATGCAGTG
CTGCCATAACCATGAGTGATAACACTGCGGCCAACTTACTTCTGACAACGATCGGAGGACCGAAGGAGCT
AACCGCTTTTTTGCACAACATGGGGGATCATGTAACTCGCCTTGATCGTTGGGAACCGGAGCTGAATGAA
GCCATACCAAACGACGAGCGTGACACCACGATGCCTGTAGCAATGGCAACAACGTTGCGCAAACTATTAA
CTGGCGAACTACTTACTCTAGCTTCCCGGCAACAATTAATAGACTGGATGGAGGCGGATAAAGTTGCAGG
ACCACTTCTGCGCTCGGCCCTTCCGGCTGGCTGGTTTATTGCTGATAAATCTGGAGCCGGTGAGCGTGGG
TCTCGCGGTATCATTGCAGCACTGGGGCCAGATGGTAAGCCCTCCCGTATCGTAGTTATCTACACGACGG
GGAGTCAGGCAACTATGGATGAACGAAATAGACAGATCGCTGAGATAGGTGCCTCACTGATTAAGCATTG
GTAACTGTCAGACCAAGTTTACTCATATATACTTTAGATTGATTTAAAACTTCATTTTTAATTTAAAAGG
ATCTAGGTGAAGATCCTTTTTGATAATCTCATGACCAAAATCCCTTAACGTGAGTTTTCGTTCCACTGAG
CGTCAGACCCCGTAGAAAAGATCAAAGGATCTTCTTGAGATCCTTTTTTTCTGCGCGTAATCTGCTGCTT
GCAAACAAAAAAACCACCGCTACCAGCGGTGGTTTGTTTGCCGGATCAAGAGCTACCAACTCTTTTTCCG
AAGGTAACTGGCTTCAGCAGAGCGCAGATACCAAATACTGTTCTTCTAGTGTAGCCGTAGTTAGGCCACC
ACTTCAAGAACTCTGTAGCACCGCCTACATACCTCGCTCTGCTAATCCTGTTACCAGTGGCTGCTGCCAG
TGGCGATAAGTCGTGTCTTACCGGGTTGGACTCAAGACGATAGTTACCGGATAAGGCGCAGCGGTCGGGC
TGAACGGGGGGTTCGTGCACACAGCCCAGCTTGGAGCGAACGACCTACACCGAACTGAGATACCTACAGC
GTGAGCTATGAGAAAGCGCCACGCTTCCCGAAGGGAGAAAGGCGGACAGGTATCCGGTAAGCGGCAGGGT
CGGAACAGGAGAGCGCACGAGGGAGCTTCCAGGGGGAAACGCCTGGTATCTTTATAGTCCTGTCGGGTTT
CGCCACCTCTGACTCGAGCGTCGATTTTTGTGATGCTCGTCAGGGGGGCGGAGCCTATGGAAAAA
